Addgene plasmid #70968: pFOSGE_COF3E04
Purpose: Gateway entry clone
Depositing lab: Alexander Stark. Depositing organization: Research Institute of Molecular Pathology (IMP). Publication: Transcriptional regulators form diverse groups with context-dependent regulatory functions. Stampfel G, Kazmar T, Frank O, Wienerroither S, Reiter F, Stark A. Nature. 2015 Nov 9. doi: 10.1038/nature15545. PubMed 26550828.
Backbone
  Vector backbone: pDONR221
  Backbone manufacturer: Invitrogen
  Backbone size w/o insert (bp): 4762
  Vector type: Gateway entry vector
Growth in bacteria
  Bacterial resistance: Kanamycin, 50 μg/mL
  Growth temperature: 37°C
  Growth strain: DH5alpha
  Copy number: High Copy
Gene/Insert
  Gene/Insert name: Ada (alt names: FBgn0037661; CG11994, FBtr0081971)
  Species: D. melanogaster (fly)
  Insert size (bp): 1011
  Entrez Gene: Ada (a.k.a. Dmel_CG11994, ADA, CG11994, Dmel\CG11994, DrosADA, dADA)
  Cloning method: Gateway Cloning
  Sequencing primers: 5′ M13-F20; 3′ M13R
Terms and licenses: Academic/Nonprofit Terms; Industry Terms: Not Available to Industry
How to cite: pFOSGE_COF3E04 was a gift from Alexander Stark (Addgene plasmid # 70968 ; http://n2t.net/addgene:70968 ; RRID:Addgene_70968)
