[The description below was written by a language model from this plasmid's Addgene catalogue record.]
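Description:
pFOSGE_COF3E04 is a Gateway entry clone built on the commercial pDONR221 donor backbone and carrying the Drosophila melanogaster gene Ada (CG11994, FBgn0037661; transcript FBtr0081971) as an insert of about 1 kb. It is a bacterial cloning plasmid rather than an expression vector. It is maintained at high copy in standard E. coli cloning strains such as DH5alpha and selected with kanamycin. The insert was introduced by Gateway recombination. In a pDONR221-derived entry clone this normally means that the donor vector's counter-selectable cassette has been replaced by the insert, which is then flanked by attL recombination sites. No feature table is provided, so the exact sites and junctions cannot be confirmed from the record. M13 forward and reverse primer sites on either side of the insert are listed for sequence verification.

The record lists no promoter, tag or reporter associated with the insert, which fits an entry clone: the plasmid serves as a sequence-verified source from which the Ada sequence can be moved by LR recombination into any compatible destination vector, and that vector supplies the promoter, fusion partners and host-specific elements. The record does not say whether the insert retains a stop codon or is designed for N- or C-terminal fusions. The associated publication concerns the context-dependent regulatory functions of transcriptional regulators, which suggests this clone belongs to a larger set of Drosophila factor entry clones assembled for that work, although the catalogue states its purpose only as a Gateway entry clone.
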