>Addgene plasmid #70968 | pFOSGE_COF3E04 | depositor partial sequence | sequence record 126910 | insert
ATGGAGCAGTTTCTTAAAGGTCTGCCCAAAGTAGAGCTCCATGCTCACCTCAACGGTTCCTTGGGCATCA
AAAGCCTATGTGATCTTGGCGAGCGATTGTATGGAACCTCTTGTAAAGATTTCCTGAAGTTGTGCGCGCA
CTTCAGCCGATTTGAAAAGGATATGGATGCATGCTTCGAGAAGTTTGCATTTGTGCACGAGTTGACCTCC
ACCCGGGAGGGTCTGCGATTTGCCACGGAGTTGGCGATTCGAGATTTCGCTGAGGACAACGTCCAGTATG
TGGAAATGAGGACCACTCCTAAGGCAAACGAGAACTATTCACGCAGGGACTACCTGCAGATCGTGATCGA
TGCAATTAAGGCAGCTAGCGAAACGTATCCAGAGATAACAGTCAAGCTACTGCCCTCCATCAATCGAGCG
GAACCAGTGGACGTGGCTGAGGAAACAGTTTCCCTGGCTGTGGAGTTGGCACGGGCTCATCCAAATCTTA
TCTTAGGCATCGATCTTAGCGGTAATCCAGGGAAGGGGCGGTTTTCCGACTTTGCTCCTATTCTTGCACA
GGCCCGGGATAAGGGTCTGAAGTTAGCTATACACTGCGCCGAGATCGAGAATCCATCGGAGGTAAAGGAA
ATGCTGCACTTTGGAATGTCCCGCTGTGGACATGGAACTTTTCTTACTCCCGAGGACATTGGGCAGCTTA
AACAACGAAATATTGCCATTGAATGCTGCCTCACTAGTAATGTTAAGTCGGGAACAGTGCCCAGCTTGGA
GGAGCACCACTTGAAAAGAATCATGGAGGCAGATGCACCCAAGGTTATCTGCACGGACGACAGTGGCGTT
TTTGATACCACTTTGACAAAGGAGTTTCTGATTGCTGCGGAAACTTTCGGTCTAACCCGTGAACAATGCA
TCGATTTGACCTTGGAGGCAGTGCATCATTCATTCGCCAGCGAACAGGAGCAAATACAGATGGCGGATAG
GGTGGGGAACTACGCAGACATATTGGTCAAA
