>Addgene plasmid #70968 | pFOSGE_COF3E04 | addgene partial sequence | sequence record 131526 | M13-F20 5'-TGTAAAACGACGGCCAGT-3'
TTTTGACTGATAGTGACCTGTTCGTTGCAACAAATTGATGAGCAATGCTTTTTTATAATGCCAACTTTGT
ACAAAAAAGCAGGCTTCATGGAGCAGTTTCTTAAAGGTCTGCCCAAAGTAGAGCTCCATGCTCACCTCAA
CGGTTCCTTGGGCATCAAAAGCCTATGTGATCTTGGCGAGCGATTGTATGGAACCTCTTGTAAAGATTTC
CTGAAGTTGTGCGCGCACTTCAGCCGATTTGAAAAGGATATGGATGCATGCTTCGAGAAGTTTGCATTTG
TGCACGAGTTGACCTCCACCCGGGAGGGTCTGCGATTTGCCACGGAGTTGGCGATTCGAGATTTCGCTGA
GGACAACGTCCAGTATGTGGAAATGAGGACCACTCCTAAGGCAAACGAGAACTATTCACGCAGGGACTAC
CTGCAGATCGTGATCGATGCAATTAAGGCAGCTAGCGAAACGTATCCAGAGATAACAGTCAAGCTACTGC
CCTCCATCAATCGAGCGGAACCAGTGGACGTGGCTGAGGAAACAGTTTCCCTGGCTGTGGAGTTGGCACG
GGCTCATCCAAATCTTATCTTAGGCATCGATCTTAGCGGTAATCCAGGGAAGGGGCGGTTTTCCGACTTT
GCTCCTATTCTTGCACAGGCCCGGGATAAGGGTCTGAAGTTAGCTATACACTGCGCCGAGATCGAGAATC
CATCGGAGGTAAAGGAAATGCTGCACTTTGGAATGTCCCGCTGTGGACATGGAACTTTTCTTACTCCCGA
GGACATTGGGCAGCTTAAACAACGAAA
