>Addgene plasmid #70968 | pFOSGE_COF3E04 | addgene partial sequence | sequence record 131527 | M13-Rev 5'-CAGGAAACAGCTATGACC-3'
ATAATGATTTTATTTTGACTGATAGTGACCTGTTCGTTGCAACAAATTGATAAGCAATGCTTTCTTATAA
TGCCAACTTTGTACAAGAAAGCTGGGTCTTTGACCAATATGTCTGCGTAGTTCCCCACCCTATCCGCCAT
CTGTATTTGCTCCTGTTCGCTGGCGAATGAATGATGCACTGCCTCCAAGGTCAAATCGATGCATTGTTCA
CGGGTTAGACCGAAAGTTTCCGCAGCAATCAGAAACTCCTTTGTCAAAGTGGTATCAAAAACGCCACTGT
CGTCCGTGCAGATAACCTTGGGTGCATCTGCCTCCATGATTCTTTTCAAGTGGTGCTCCTCCAAGCTGGG
CACTGTTCCCGACTTAACATTACTAGTGAGGCAGCATTCAATGGCAATATTTCGTTGTTTAAGCTGCCCA
ATGTCCTCGGGAGTAAGAAAAGTTCCATGTCCACAGCGGGACATTCCAAAGTGCAGCATTTCCTTTACCT
CCGATGGATTCTCGATCTCGGCGCAGTGTATAGCTAACTTCAGACCCTTATCCCGGGCCTGTGCAAGAAT
AGGAGCAAAGTCGGAAAACCGCCCCTTCCCTGGATTACCGCTAAGATCGATGCCTAAGATAAGATTTGGA
TGAGCCCGTGCCAACTCCACAGCCAGGGAAACTGTTTCCTCAGCCACGTCCACTGGTTCCGCTCGATTGA
TGGAGGG
